Addgene plasmid #222875: L2085-WT-GPA-NLuc-Biosensor-Retrovirus-TD135
Purpose: Retroviral vector encoding biosensor chains to detect rapamycin (FRB/FKBP domains) and respond with split NanoLuciferase reconstitution (11S/114 fragment). WT Glycophorin A (GPA) scaffold.
Depositing lab: Joshua Leonard. Depositing organization: Northwestern University. Publication: Building Synthetic Biosensors Using Red Blood Cell Proteins. Dolberg TB, Gunnels TF, Ling T, Sarnese KA, Crispino JD, Leonard JN. ACS Synth Biol. 2024 Apr 19;13(4):1273-1289. doi: 10.1021/acssynbio.3c00754. Epub 2024 Mar 27. PubMed 38536408.
Backbone
  Vector backbone: MSCV
  Backbone manufacturer: Takara
  Backbone size w/o insert (bp): 5093
  Vector type: Mammalian Expression, Retroviral
  Selectable markers: EGFP
Growth in bacteria
  Bacterial resistance: Ampicillin, 100 μg/mL
  Growth temperature: 37°C
  Growth strain: NEB Stable
  Copy number: High Copy
Gene/Insert
  Gene/Insert name: FRB-GPA(WT)-NanoLuc114-T2A-FKBP-GPA(WT)-NanoLuc11S
  Species: H. sapiens (human), Synthetic
  Insert size (bp): 3784
  Promoter: MSCV LTR
  Tag / fusion protein: Myc (N terminal on insert)
  Cloning method: Restriction Enzyme; 5′ cloning site BglII (not destroyed); 3′ cloning site ClaI (not destroyed)
Terms and licenses: Academic/Nonprofit Terms; Industry Terms: Not Available to Industry
Depositor comments: Please visit https://doi.org/10.1101/2023.12.16.571988 for bioRxiv preprint.
How to cite: L2085-WT-GPA-NLuc-Biosensor-Retrovirus-TD135 was a gift from Joshua Leonard (Addgene plasmid # 222875 ; http://n2t.net/addgene:222875 ; RRID:Addgene_222875)
