[The description below was written by a language model from this plasmid's Addgene catalogue record and pLannotate feature annotations shown in this document.]
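Description:
L2085-WT-GPA-NLuc-Biosensor-Retrovirus-TD135 is an MSCV-based gammaretroviral transfer vector for stable expression of a two-chain rapamycin biosensor in mammalian cells. In bacteria it is maintained through a high-copy ColE1/pUC-type origin and selected with ampicillin via the β-lactamase gene. The remaining backbone annotations (lac promoter/operator, and fragments of lacI, lacZα, rop, bom, TcR and env) are vector remnants. The proviral region is bounded by murine embryonic stem cell virus 5′ and 3′ LTRs and carries the Ψ packaging signal plus a truncated gag segment lacking its start codon. These elements allow the transcript to be packaged into retroviral particles when the viral proteins are supplied in trans.

The 5′ LTR drives a single open reading frame encoding both biosensor chains, separated by a T2A self-cleaving peptide so that the two are made as separate proteins. The first chain fuses FRB to wild-type human glycophorin A (GPA) and the small NanoLuc 114 fragment. The second fuses FKBP (FKBP12) to a second GPA copy and the large NanoLuc 11S fragment. The feature table annotates the FRB domain as the T2098L variant, which the catalogue entry does not mention. A short GYPB-like match before FKBP probably represents a glycophorin-type signal peptide, though the record does not say so. The catalogue also lists an N-terminal Myc tag, which is not annotated in the table. Rapamycin bridges the FRB and FKBP domains, bringing the two chains together and reconstituting split NanoLuc to produce a luminescent signal. Downstream, a human PGK promoter drives EGFP as a marker for identifying or sorting transduced cells. The construct comes from work on building synthetic biosensors using red blood cell membrane proteins as scaffolds.
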