Features (pLannotate 1.2.2; 25 found; start..end, strand, type, name):
    579..920     +  misc_feature   MESV Ψ: packaging signal of murine embryonic stem cell virus
    987..1403    +  CDS            gag (truncated): truncated Moloney murine leukemia virus (MMLV) gag gene lacking the start codon
   1539..1805    +  CDS            FRB*: T2098L mutant of FKBP-rapamycin binding domain of human FRAP binds synthetic ligands such as AP21967
   1821..2210    +  CDS            GYPA (fragment): GLPA_HUMAN - Also known as GPA. Experimental evidence at protein level: Swiss-Prot protein existence level 1. Glycophorin A is the major intrinsic membrane protein of the erythrocyte. The N-terminal glycosylated segment, which lies outside the erythrocyte membrane, has MN blood group receptors. Appears to be important for the function of SLC4A1 and is required for high activity of SLC4A1. May be involved in translocation of SLC4A1 to the plasma membrane. Is a receptor for influenza virus. Is a receptor for Plasmodium falciparum erythrocyte-binding antigen 175 (EBA-175); binding of EBA-175 is d
   2388..2444    +  CDS            GYPB (fragment): GLPB_HUMAN - Also known as GPB. Experimental evidence at protein level: Swiss-Prot protein existence level 1. This protein is a minor sialoglycoprotein in erythrocyte membranes. From Homo sapiens (Human).
   2484..2807    +  CDS            FKBP1A: FKB1A_HUMAN - Also known as FKBP1, FKBP12. Experimental evidence at protein level: Swiss-Prot protein existence level 1. Keeps in an inactive conformation TGFBR1, the TGF-beta type I serine/threonine kinase receptor, preventing TGF-beta receptor activation in absence of ligand. Recruits SMAD7 to ACVR1B which prevents the association of SMAD2 and SMAD3 with the activin receptor complex, thereby blocking the activin signal. May modulate the RYR1 calcium channel activity. PPIases accelerate the folding of proteins. It catalyzes the cis-trans isomerization of proline imidic peptide bonds in oligop
   2869..2921    +  misc_feature   MCS: multiple cloning site
   2943..3332    +  CDS            GYPA (fragment): GLPA_HUMAN - Also known as GPA. Experimental evidence at protein level: Swiss-Prot protein existence level 1. Glycophorin A is the major intrinsic membrane protein of the erythrocyte. The N-terminal glycosylated segment, which lies outside the erythrocyte membrane, has MN blood group receptors. Appears to be important for the function of SLC4A1 and is required for high activity of SLC4A1. May be involved in translocation of SLC4A1 to the plasma membrane. Is a receptor for influenza virus. Is a receptor for Plasmodium falciparum erythrocyte-binding antigen 175 (EBA-175); binding of EBA-175 is d
   3402..3872    +  CDS            Nluc (fragment): NanoLuc® luciferase human codon-optimized
   3889..4399    +  promoter       hPGK promoter: human phosphoglycerate kinase 1 promoter
   4421..5140    +  CDS            EGFP: the original enhanced GFP (Yang et al., 1996) mammalian codon-optimized
   5196..5710    +  LTR            3' LTR: 3' long terminal repeat from murine embryonic stem cell virus
   5872..5888    -  protein_bind   lac operator: The lac repressor binds to the lac operator to inhibit transcription in E. coli. This inhibition can be relieved by adding lactose or isopropyl-β-D-thiogalactopyranoside (IPTG). lac repressor encoded by lacI
   5896..5926    -  promoter       lac promoter: promoter for the E. coli lac operon
   5941..5962    -  protein_bind   CAP binding site: CAP binding activates transcription in the presence of cAMP. E. coli catabolite activator protein
   5975..6067    -  CDS            lacI (fragment): lac repressor; lacI; The lac repressor binds to the lac operator to inhibit transcription in E. coli. This inhibition can be relieved by adding lactose or isopropyl-β-D-thiogalactopyranoside (IPTG).
   6250..6838    -  rep_origin     ori: high-copy-number ColE1/pMB1/pBR322/pUC origin of replication
   7009..7869    -  CDS            AmpR: β-lactamase; bla; confers resistance to ampicillin, carbenicillin, and related antibiotics
   7870..7974    -  promoter       AmpR promoter: bla
   8069..8104    +  CDS            rop (fragment): Rop protein, which maintains plasmids at low copy number; rop
   8206..8305    +  misc_feature   bom (fragment): basis of mobility region from pBR322
   8311..8460    -  CDS            lacZα (fragment): LacZα fragment of β-galactosidase; lacZ fragment
   8460..8661    -  CDS            TcR (fragment): tetracycline efflux protein; tet; confers resistance to tetracycline
   8662..8760    +  CDS            env (fragment): murine leukemia virus gPr80 envelope polyprotein precursor; env; proteolytically cleaved into gp70SU and p15TM subunits
   8802..515     +  LTR            5' LTR (across the origin): 5' long terminal repeat from murine embryonic stem cell virus
>Addgene plasmid #222875 | L2085-WT-GPA-NLuc-Biosensor-Retrovirus-TD135 | addgene full sequence | sequence record 441838 | Addgene NGS Result
TGAAAGACCCCACCTGTAGGTTTGGCAAGCTAGCTTAAGTAACGCCATTTTGCAAGGCATGGAAAATACA
TAACTGAGAATAGAGAAGTTCAGATCAAGGTTAGGAACAGAGAGACAGCAGAATATGGGCCAAACAGGAT
ATCTGTGGTAAGCAGTTCCTGCCCCGGCTCAGGGCCAAGAACAGATGGTCCCCAGATGCGGTCCCGCCCT
CAGCAGTTTCTAGAGAACCATCAGATGTTTCCAGGGTGCCCCAAGGACCTGAAATGACCCTGTGCCTTAT
TTGAACTAACCAATCAGTTCGCTTCTCGCTTCTGTTCGCGCGCTTCTGCTCCCCGAGCTCAATAAAAGAG
CCCACAACCCCTCACTCGGCGCGCCAGTCCTCCGATAGACTGCGTCGCCCGGGTACCCGTATTCCCAATA
AAGCCTCTTGCTGTTTGCATCCGAATCGTGGACTCGCTGATCCTTGGGAGGGTCTCCTCAGATTGATTGA
CTGCCCACCTCGGGGGTCTTTCATTTGGAGGTTCCACCGAGATTTGGAGACCCCTGCCCAGGGACCACCG
ACCCCCCCGCCGGGAGGTAAGCTGGCCAGCGGTCGTTTCGTGTCTGTCTCTGTCTTTGTGCGTGTTTGTG
CCGGCATCTAATGTTTGCGCCTGCGTCTGTACTAGTTAGCTAACTAGCTCTGTATCTGGCGGACCCGTGG
TGGAACTGACGAGTTCTGAACACCCGGCCGCAACCCTGGGAGACGTCCCAGGGACTTTGGGGGCCGTTTT
TGTGGCCCGACCTGAGGAAGGGAGTCGATGTGGAATCCGACCCCGTCAGGATATGTGGTTCTGGTAGGAG
ACGAGAACCTAAAACAGTTCCCGCCTCCGTCTGAATTTTTGCTTTCGGTTTGGAACCGAAGCCGCGCGTC
TTGTCTGCTGCAGCGCTGCAGCATCGTTCTGTGTTGTCTCTGTCTGACTGTGTTTCTGTATTTGTCTGAA
AATTAGGGCCAGACTGTTACCACTCCCTTAAGTTTGACCTTAGGTCACTGGAAAGATGTCGAGCGGATCG
CTCACAACCAGTCGGTAGATGTCAAGAAGAGACGTTGGGTTACCTTCTGCTCTGCAGAATGGCCAACCTT
TAACGTCGGATGGCCGCGAGACGGCACCTTTAACCGAGACCTCATCACCCAGGTTAAGATCAAGGTCTTT
TCACCTGGCCCGCATGGACACCCAGACCAGGTCCCCTACATCGTGACCTGGGAAGCCTTGGCTTTTGACC
CCCCTCCCTGGGTCAAGCCCTTTGTACACCCTAAGCCTCCGCCTCCTCTTCCTCCATCCGCCCCGTCTCT
CCCCCTTGAACCTCCTCGTTCGACCCCGCCTCGATCCTCCCTTTATCCAGCCCTCACTCCTTCTCTAGGC
GCCGGAATTAGATCTCTCGACCTTAAGCTTGGTACCATGTATGGAAAAATAATCTTTGTATTACTATTGT
CAGAAATTGTGAGCATATCAGCAGAGCAGAAACTCATCTCAGAAGAGGATCTGGGCGCGCCTATGCTCGA
GATGTGGCATGAAGGCCTGGAAGAGGCATCTCGTTTGTACTTTGGGGAAAGGAACGTGAAAGGCATGTTT
GAGGTGCTGGAGCCCTTGCATGCTATGATGGAACGGGGCCCCCAGACTCTGAAGGAAACATCCTTTAATC
AGGCCTATGGTCGAGATTTAATGGAGGCCCAAGAGTGGTGCAGGAAGTACATGAAATCAGGGAATGTCAA
GGACCTCCTCCAAGCCTGGGACCTCTATTATCATGTGTTCCGACGAATCTCAAAGACTAGAACCGGTTTA
AGTACCACTGAGGTGGCAATGCACACTTCAACCTCTTCTTCAGTCACAAAGAGTTACATCTCATCACAGA
CAAATGATACGCACAAACGGGACACATATGCAGCCACTCCTAGAGCTCATGAAGTTTCAGAAATTTCTGT
TAGAACTGTTTACCCTCCAGAAGAGGAAACCGGAGAAAGGGTACAACTTGCCCATCATTTCTCTGAACCA
GAGATAACACTCATTATTTTTGGGGTGATGGCTGGTGTTATTGGAACGATCCTCTTAATTTCTTACGGTA
TTCGCCGACTGATAAAGAAAAGCCCATCTGATGTAAAACCTCTCCCCTCACCTGACACAGACGTGCCTTT
AAGTTCTGTTGAAATAGAAAATCCAGAGACAAGTGATCAATTAATTAAGGGGGGGTCTGGAGGCAGTGGT
GGGTCTGGTGGTGGTTCTGGGGGGAGTGGGGGTTCAGGCGTGACCGGCTACCGGCTGTTCGAGGAGATTC
TGGAGGGCAGAGGAAGTCTGCTAACATGCGGTGACGTCGAGGAGAATCCTGGCCCAGATATCCTTAAGCT
TGGTACCATGTATGGAAAAATAATCTTTGTATTACTATTGTCAGAAATTGTGAGCATATCAGCAGAGCAG
AAACTCATCTCAGAAGAGGATCTGGGCGCGCCTATGGGAGTGCAGGTGGAAACCATCTCCCCAGGAGACG
GGCGCACCTTCCCCAAGCGCGGCCAGACCTGCGTGGTGCACTACACCGGGATGCTTGAAGATGGAAAGAA
ATTTGATTCCTCCCGGGACAGAAACAAGCCCTTTAAGTTTATGCTAGGCAAGCAGGAGGTGATCCGAGGC
TGGGAAGAAGGGGTTGCCCAGATGAGTGTGGGTCAGAGAGCCAAACTGACTATATCTCCAGATTATGCCT
ATGGTGCCACTGGGCACCCAGGCATCATCCCACCACATGCCACTCTCGTCTTCGATGTGGAGCTTCTAAA
ACTGGAAAGTGCTGGTGGTAGTGCTGGTGGTAGTGCTGGTGGTAGTGCTGGTGGTAGTGCTGGTGGTCCT
CGAGCTCAAGCTTCGAATTCTGCAGTCGACGGTACCGCGGGCCCGGGATCCACCGGATCTAGAACCGGTT
TAAGTACCACTGAGGTGGCAATGCACACTTCAACCTCTTCTTCAGTCACAAAGAGTTACATCTCATCACA
GACAAATGATACGCACAAACGGGACACATATGCAGCCACTCCTAGAGCTCATGAAGTTTCAGAAATTTCT
GTTAGAACTGTTTACCCTCCAGAAGAGGAAACCGGAGAAAGGGTACAACTTGCCCATCATTTCTCTGAAC
CAGAGATAACACTCATTATTTTTGGGGTGATGGCTGGTGTTATTGGAACGATCCTCTTAATTTCTTACGG
TATTCGCCGACTGATAAAGAAAAGCCCATCTGATGTAAAACCTCTCCCCTCACCTGACACAGACGTGCCT
TTAAGTTCTGTTGAAATAGAAAATCCAGAGACAAGTGATCAATTAATTAAGGGGGGGTCTGGAGGCAGTG
GTGGGTCTGGTGGTGGTTCTGGGGGGAGTGGGGGTTCAGGCGTCTTCACACTCGAAGATTTCGTTGGGGA
CTGGGAACAGACAGCCGCCTACAACCTGGACCAAGTCCTTGAACAGGGAGGTGTGTCCAGTTTGCTGCAG
AATCTCGCCGTGTCCGTAACTCCGATCCAAAGGATTGTCCGGAGCGGTGAAAATGCCCTGAAGATCGACA
TCCATGTCATCATCCCGTATGAAGGTCTGAGCGCCGACCAAATGGCCCAGATCGAAGAGGTGTTTAAGGT
GGTGTACCCTGTGGATGATCATCACTTTAAGGTGATCCTGCCCTATGGCACACTGGTAATCGACGGGGTT
ACGCCGAACATGCTGAACTATTTCGGACGGCCGTATGAAGGCATCGCCGTGTTCGACGGCAAAAAGATCA
CTGTAACAGGGACCCTGTGGAACGGCAACAAAATTATCGACGAGCGCCTGATCACCCCCGACGGCTCCAT
GCTGTTCCGAGTAACCATCAACAGCTAACAATTCCCACGGGGTTGGGGTTGCGCCTTTTCCAAGGCAGCC
CTGGGTTTGCGCAGGGACGCGGCTGCTCTGGGCGTGGTTCCGGGAAACGCAGCGGCGCCGACCCTGGGTC
TCGCACATTCTTCACGTCCGTTCGCAGCGTCACCCGGATCTTCGCCGCTACCCTTGTGGGCCCCCCGGCG
ACGCTTCCTGCTCCGCCCCTAAGTCGGGAAGGTTCCTTGCGGTTCGCGGCGTGCCGGACGTGACAAACGG
AAGCCGCACGTCTCACTAGTACCCTCGCAGACGGACAGCGCCAGGGAGCAATGGCAGCGCGCCGACCGCG
ATGGGCTGTGGCCAATAGCGGCTGCTCAGCAGGGCGCGCCGAGAGCAGCGGCCGGGAAGGGGCGGTGCGG
GAGGCGGGGTGTGGGGCGGTAGTGTGGGCCCTGTTCCTGCCCGCGCGGTGTTCCGCATTCTGCAAGCCTC
CGGAGCGCACGTCGGCAGTCGGCTCCCTCGTTGACCGAATCACCGACCTCTCTCCCCAGGGGGATCCACC
GGTCGCCACCATGGTGAGCAAGGGCGAGGAGCTGTTCACCGGGGTGGTGCCCATCCTGGTCGAGCTGGAC
GGCGACGTAAACGGCCACAAGTTCAGCGTGTCCGGCGAGGGCGAGGGCGATGCCACCTACGGCAAGCTGA
CCCTGAAGTTCATCTGCACCACCGGCAAGCTGCCCGTGCCCTGGCCCACCCTCGTGACCACCCTGACCTA
CGGCGTGCAGTGCTTCAGCCGCTACCCCGACCACATGAAGCAGCACGACTTCTTCAAGTCCGCCATGCCC
GAAGGCTACGTCCAGGAGCGCACCATCTTCTTCAAGGACGACGGCAACTACAAGACCCGCGCCGAGGTGA
AGTTCGAGGGCGACACCCTGGTGAACCGCATCGAGCTGAAGGGCATCGACTTCAAGGAGGACGGCAACAT
CCTGGGGCACAAGCTGGAGTACAACTACAACAGCCACAACGTCTATATCATGGCCGACAAGCAGAAGAAC
GGCATCAAGGTGAACTTCAAGATCCGCCACAACATCGAGGACGGCAGCGTGCAGCTCGCCGACCACTACC
AGCAGAACACCCCCATCGGCGACGGCCCCGTGCTGCTGCCCGACAACCACTACCTGAGCACCCAGTCCGC
CCTGAGCAAAGACCCCAACGAGAAGCGCGATCACATGGTCCTGCTGGAGTTCGTGACCGCCGCCGGGATC
ACTCTCGGCATGGACGAGCTGTACAAGTAAAGCGGCCGCATCGATAAAATAAAAGATTTTATTTAGTCTC
CAGAAAAAGGGGGGAATGAAAGACCCCACCTGTAGGTTTGGCAAGCTAGCTTAAGTAACGCCATTTTGCA
AGGCATGGAAAATACATAACTGAGAATAGAGAAGTTCAGATCAAGGTTAGGAACAGAGAGACAGCAGAAT
ATGGGCCAAACAGGATATCTGTGGTAAGCAGTTCCTGCCCCGGCTCAGGGCCAAGAACAGATGGTCCCCA
GATGCGGTCCCGCCCTCAGCAGTTTCTAGAGAACCATCAGATGTTTCCAGGGTGCCCCAAGGACCTGAAA
TGACCCTGTGCCTTATTTGAACTAACCAATCAGTTCGCTTCTCGCTTCTGTTCGCGCGCTTCTGCTCCCC
GAGCTCAATAAAAGAGCCCACAACCCCTCACTCGGCGCGCCAGTCCTCCGATAGACTGCGTCGCCCGGGT
ACCCGTGTATCCAATAAACCCTCTTGCAGTTGCATCCGACTTGTGGTCTCGCTGTTCCTTGGGAGGGTCT
CCTCTGAGTGATTGACTACCCGTCAGCGGGGGTCTTTCATGGGTAACAGTTTCTTGAAGTTGGAGAACAA
CATTCTGAGGGTAGGAGTCGAATATTAAGTAATCCTGACTCAATTAGCCACTGTTTTGAATCCACATACT
CCAATACTCCTGAAATAGTTCATTATGGACAGCGCAGAAAGAGCTGGGGAGAATTGTGAAATTGTTATCC
GCTCACAATTCCACACAACATACGAGCCGGAAGCATAAAGTGTAAAGCCTGGGGTGCCTAATGAGTGAGC
TAACTCACATTAATTGCGTTGCGCTCACTGCCCGCTTTCCAGTCGGGAAACCTGTCGTGCCAGCTGCATT
AATGAATCGGCCAACGCGCGGGGAGAGGCGGTTTGCGTATTGGGCGCTCTTCCGCTTCCTCGCTCACTGA
CTCGCTGCGCTCGGTCGTTCGGCTGCGGCGAGCGGTATCAGCTCACTCAAAGGCGGTAATACGGTTATCC
ACAGAATCAGGGGATAACGCAGGAAAGAACATGTGAGCAAAAGGCCAGCAAAAGGCCAGGAACCGTAAAA
AGGCCGCGTTGCTGGCGTTTTTCCATAGGCTCCGCCCCCCTGACGAGCATCACAAAAATCGACGCTCAAG
TCAGAGGTGGCGAAACCCGACAGGACTATAAAGATACCAGGCGTTTCCCCCTGGAAGCTCCCTCGTGCGC
TCTCCTGTTCCGACCCTGCCGCTTACCGGATACCTGTCCGCCTTTCTCCCTTCGGGAAGCGTGGCGCTTT
CTCATAGCTCACGCTGTAGGTATCTCAGTTCGGTGTAGGTCGTTCGCTCCAAGCTGGGCTGTGTGCACGA
ACCCCCCGTTCAGCCCGACCGCTGCGCCTTATCCGGTAACTATCGTCTTGAGTCCAACCCGGTAAGACAC
GACTTATCGCCACTGGCAGCAGCCACTGGTAACAGGATTAGCAGAGCGAGGTATGTAGGCGGTGCTACAG
AGTTCTTGAAGTGGTGGCCTAACTACGGCTACACTAGAAGAACAGTATTTGGTATCTGCGCTCTGCTGAA
GCCAGTTACCTTCGGAAAAAGAGTTGGTAGCTCTTGATCCGGCAAACAAACCACCGCTGGTAGCGGTGGT
TTTTTTGTTTGCAAGCAGCAGATTACGCGCAGAAAAAAAGGATCTCAAGAAGATCCTTTGATCTTTTCTA
CGGGGTCTGACGCTCAGTGGAACGAAAACTCACGTTAAGGGATTTTGGTCATGAGATTATCAAAAAGGAT
CTTCACCTAGATCCTTTTAAATTAAAAATGAAGTTTTAAATCAATCTAAAGTATATATGAGTAAACTTGG
TCTGACAGTTACCAATGCTTAATCAGTGAGGCACCTATCTCAGCGATCTGTCTATTTCGTTCATCCATAG
TTGCCTGACTCCCCGTCGTGTAGATAACTACGATACGGGAGGGCTTACCATCTGGCCCCAGTGCTGCAAT
GATACCGCGAGACCCACGCTCACCGGCTCCAGATTTATCAGCAATAAACCAGCCAGCCGGAAGGGCCGAG
CGCAGAAGTGGTCCTGCAACTTTATCCGCCTCCATCCAGTCTATTAATTGTTGCCGGGAAGCTAGAGTAA
GTAGTTCGCCAGTTAATAGTTTGCGCAACGTTGTTGCCATTGCTACAGGCATCGTGGTGTCACGCTCGTC
GTTTGGTATGGCTTCATTCAGCTCCGGTTCCCAACGATCAAGGCGAGTTACATGATCCCCCATGTTGTGC
AAAAAAGCGGTTAGCTCCTTCGGTCCTCCGATCGTTGTCAGAAGTAAGTTGGCCGCAGTGTTATCACTCA
TGGTTATGGCAGCACTGCATAATTCTCTTACTGTCATGCCATCCGTAAGATGCTTTTCTGTGACTGGTGA
GTACTCAACCAAGTCATTCTGAGAATAGTGTATGCGGCGACCGAGTTGCTCTTGCCCGGCGTCAATACGG
GATAATACCGCGCCACATAGCAGAACTTTAAAAGTGCTCATCATTGGAAAACGTTCTTCGGGGCGAAAAC
TCTCAAGGATCTTACCGCTGTTGAGATCCAGTTCGATGTAACCCACTCGTGCACCCAACTGATCTTCAGC
ATCTTTTACTTTCACCAGCGTTTCTGGGTGAGCAAAAACAGGAAGGCAAAATGCCGCAAAAAAGGGAATA
AGGGCGACACGGAAATGTTGAATACTCATACTCTTCCTTTTTCAATATTATTGAAGCATTTATCAGGGTT
ATTGTCTCATGAGCGGATACATATTTGAATGTATTTAGAAAAATAAACAAATAGGGGTTCCGCGCACATT
TCCCCGAAAAGTGCCACCTGACGTCTAAGAAACCATTATTATCATGACATTAACCTATAAAAATAGGCGT
ATCACGAGGCCCTTTCGTCTCGCGCGTTTCGGTGATGACGGTGAAAACCTCTGACACATGCAGCTCCCGG
AGACGGTCACAGCTTGTCTGTAAGCGGATGCCGGGAGCAGACAAGCCCGTCAGGGCGCGTCAGCGGGTGT
TGGCGGGTGTCGGGGCTGGCTTAACTATGCGGCATCAGAGCAGATTGTACTGAGAGTGCACCATATGCGG
TGTGAAATACCGCACAGATGCGTAAGGAGAAAATACCGCATCAGGCGCCATTCGCCATTCAGGCTGCGCA
ACTGTTGGGAAGGGCGATCGGTGCGGGCCTCTTCGCTATTACGCCAGCTGGCGAAAGGGGGATGTGCTGC
AAGGCGATTAAGTTGGGTAACGCCAGGGTTTTCCCAGTCACGACGTTGTAAAACGACGGCGCAAGGAATG
GTGCATGCAAGGAGATGGCGCCCAACAGTCCCCCGGCCACGGGGCCTGCCACCATACCCACGCCGAAACA
AGCGCTCATGAGCCCGAAGTGGCGAGCCCGATCTTCCCCATCGGTGATGTCGGCGATATAGGCGCCAGCA
ACCGCACCTGTGGCGCCGGTGATGCCGGCCACGATGCGTCCGGCGTAGAGGCGATTAGTCCAATTTGTTA
AAGACAGGATATCAGTGGTCCAGGCTCTAGTTTTGACTCAACAATATCACCAGCTGAAGCCTATAGAGTA
CGAGCCATAGATAAAATAAAAGATTTTATTTAGTCTCCAGAAAAAGGGGGGAA
